Addgene plasmid #187977: pET28a-VcRibB
Purpose: Expresses 3,4-dihydroxy-2-butanone 4-phosphate synthase RibB from Vibrio cholerae
Depositing lab: Audrey Lamb. Depositing organization: University of Kansas. Publication: Evidence for the Chemical Mechanism of RibB (3,4-Dihydroxy-2-butanone 4-phosphate Synthase) of Riboflavin Biosynthesis. Kenjic N, Meneely KM, Wherritt DJ, Denler MC, Jackson TA, Moran GR, Lamb AL. J Am Chem Soc. 2022 Jul 20;144(28):12769-12780. doi: 10.1021/jacs.2c03376. Epub 2022 Jul 8. PubMed 35802469.
Backbone
  Vector backbone: pET28a
  Backbone manufacturer: Novagen
  Backbone size w/o insert (bp): 5369
  Total vector size (bp): 5587
  Vector type: Bacterial Expression
Growth in bacteria
  Bacterial resistance: Kanamycin, 50 μg/mL
  Growth temperature: 37°C
  Growth strain: DH5alpha
  Copy number: High Copy
Gene/Insert
  Gene/Insert name: VcRibB (alt names: 3,4-dihydroxy-2-butanone 4-phosphate synthase; RibB)
  Species: Vibrio cholerae
  Insert size (bp): 654
  GenBank ID: WP_001076646.1
  Promoter: T7
  Tag / fusion protein: Hexahistag (N terminal on backbone)
  Cloning method: Restriction Enzyme; 5′ cloning site NdeI (not destroyed); 3′ cloning site XhoI (not destroyed)
  Sequencing primers: 5′ ATG CGT CCG GCG TAG A; 3′ TAG TTA TTG CTC AGC GGT GG
Resource information
  A portion of this plasmid was derived from a plasmid made by: Gene was codon optimized, synthesized and cloned into pET28a by Genscript
Terms and licenses: Academic/Nonprofit Terms; Industry Terms: Not Available to Industry
How to cite: pET28a-VcRibB was a gift from Audrey Lamb (Addgene plasmid # 187977 ; http://n2t.net/addgene:187977 ; RRID:Addgene_187977)
