[The description below was written by a language model from this plasmid's Addgene catalogue record and pLannotate feature annotations shown in this document.]
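Description:
pET28a-VcRibB is a bacterial expression plasmid built on the Novagen pET28a backbone for producing the Vibrio cholerae enzyme RibB (3,4-dihydroxy-2-butanone 4-phosphate synthase) in E. coli. RibB acts in riboflavin biosynthesis, converting D-ribulose 5-phosphate to formate and 3,4-dihydroxy-2-butanone 4-phosphate. The 654 bp coding sequence was codon optimized, commercially synthesized and placed between the NdeI and XhoI sites, both of which remain intact.

Expression is driven by a T7 promoter followed by a lac operator and the T7 gene 10 ribosome binding site, with a T7 terminator downstream. The plasmid also carries lacI under its own promoter, so transcription is repressed until IPTG is added and requires a host that supplies T7 RNA polymerase. The protein is made with the backbone's N-terminal hexahistidine tag, and an annotated thrombin site lies between that tag and ribB, allowing tag removal after affinity purification. A second His-tag fragment is annotated downstream of the insert, as in the parent vector. The record does not say whether it is translated, and only the N-terminal tag is listed.

Selection is by kanamycin resistance (aminoglycoside phosphotransferase). Replication relies on a ColE1/pBR322-type origin accompanied by rop and bom, and an f1 origin is also present. The catalogue lists the plasmid as high copy, although rop normally restrains copy number. The sequenced record is 5,949 nt, somewhat larger than the 5,587 bp total stated in the catalogue. The associated work concerns the chemical mechanism of RibB, consistent with use of the plasmid for recombinant protein production for enzymological study.
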