Features (pLannotate 1.2.2; 21 found; start..end, strand, type, name):
     26..73      -  terminator     T7 terminator: transcription terminator for bacteriophage T7 RNA polymerase
     81..130     -  CDS            SET1 (fragment): solubility-enhancement tag derived from T7 phage gene 10B
    140..157     -  CDS            9xHis (fragment): 9xHis affinity tag
    170..823     -  CDS            ribB: RIBB_VIBCH - Experimental evidence at protein level: Swiss-Prot protein existence level 1. Catalyzes the conversion of D-ribulose 5-phosphate to formate and 3,4-dihydroxy-2-butanone 4-phosphate. From Vibrio cholerae serotype O1 (strain ATCC 39315 / El Tor Inaba N16961).
    827..844     -  CDS            thrombin site: thrombin recognition and cleavage site
    855..871     -  CDS            capTEV™ (fragment): composite tag for in vivo biotinylation, TEV protease cleavage, and 6xHis tagging
    890..912     -  RBS            RBS: efficient ribosome binding site from bacteriophage T7 gene 10 (Olins and Rangwala, 1989)
    927..951     -  protein_bind   lac operator: The lac repressor binds to the lac operator to inhibit transcription in E. coli. This inhibition can be relieved by adding lactose or isopropyl-β-D-thiogalactopyranoside (IPTG). lac repressor encoded by lacI
    952..970     -  promoter       T7 promoter: promoter for bacteriophage T7 RNA polymerase
    992..1271    +  CDS            TcR (fragment): tetracycline efflux protein; tet; confers resistance to tetracycline
   1279..1356    +  promoter       lacI promoter: lacI
   1357..2439    +  CDS            lacI: lac repressor; lacI; The lac repressor binds to the lac operator to inhibit transcription in E. coli. This inhibition can be relieved by adding lactose or isopropyl-β-D-thiogalactopyranoside (IPTG).
   2452..2473    +  protein_bind   CAP binding site: CAP binding activates transcription in the presence of cAMP. E. coli catabolite activator protein
   2488..2779    +  CDS            TcR (fragment): tetracycline efflux protein; tet; confers resistance to tetracycline
   2851..3231    -  CDS            YPB1_ECOLX: Protein predicted: Swiss-Prot protein existence level 4. From Escherichia coli.
   3248..3439    +  CDS            rop: Rop protein, which maintains plasmids at low copy number; rop
   3541..3680    +  misc_feature   bom: basis of mobility region from pBR322
   3866..4454    -  rep_origin     ori: high-copy-number ColE1/pMB1/pBR322/pUC origin of replication
   4576..5391    +  CDS            KanR: aminoglycoside phosphotransferase; aph(3')-Ia; confers resistance to kanamycin in bacteria or G418 (Geneticin®) in eukaryotes
   5400..5457    -  promoter       AmpR promoter (fragment): bla
   5510..5938    -  rep_origin     f1 ori (sequence partly withheld): f1 bacteriophage origin of replication; arrow indicates direction of (+) strand synthesis
>Addgene plasmid #187977 | pET28a-VcRibB | addgene full sequence | sequence record 372572 | Addgene NGS Result
ATCCGGATATAGTTCCTCCTTTCAGCAAAAAACCCCTCAAGACCCGTTTAGAGGCCCCAAGGGGTTATGC
TAGTTATTGCTCAGCGGTGGCAGCAGCCAACTCAGCTTCCTTTCGGGCTTTGTTAGCAGCCGGATCTCAG
TGGTGGTGGTGGTGGTGCTCGAGTTATTAAGCCAGTTTTAGATCAAACTGAATGCGGTATTGCACCATAT
CTTCAATGGTCAATACGGGCATATTGTGCAGTTTGCCAAACTCGATGATTTCTGGCGTTTTTGCCATGCT
GCCATCTGGGTTGGTCAGTTCACACAATACACCGGCTGGCTGTAAGCCCGCCATCTGCATCAAATCAACC
GTACCTTCGGTATGACCACGACGCGCCAATACCCCACCCGCACGAGCACGTAGTGGGAATACATGGCCGG
GACGCGCCAAATCTTCTGGCTTTGCTTGTGGGTTGGCGGCGGTTTTGATGGTGGTGACGCGATCTTGCGC
CGAAACCCCCGTGGTTACGCCATGTTTGGCTTCAATCGATACCGTAAACGCCGTTTGGTTCGCACTGTTG
TTGTTGACCACCATAGGCGGTAGGGCTAAGCGATCGGCTTGCGCTTCAGTCAGACACAAACAGACGATGC
CGCTGCATTCACGGATCATCAATGCCATTTGCGCTGTAGTAAGAGATTCTACTGCGTAGATAATATCGCC
TTCGTTTTCGCGATCTTCATCATCGAGCAGCAGCACACCACGCCCCTCACGTAAGGCTTGCAGTGCGTTT
TCTACACGAGTAATGGGGTCGCCGAATTCGGCAAGTAATGAGGACTGATTCATATGGCTGCCGCGCGGCA
CCAGGCCGCTGCTGTGATGATGATGATGATGGCTGCTGCCCATGGTATATCTCCTTCTTAAAGTTAAACA
AAATTATTTCTAGAGGGGAATTGTTATCCGCTCACAATTCCCCTATAGTGAGTCGTATTAATTTCGCGGG
ATCGAGATCTCGATCCTCTACGCCGGACGCATCGTGGCCGGCATCACCGGCGCCACAGGTGCGGTTGCTG
GCGCCTATATCGCCGACATCACCGATGGGGAAGATCGGGCTCGCCACTTCGGGCTCATGAGCGCTTGTTT
CGGCGTGGGTATGGTGGCAGGCCCCGTGGCCGGGGGACTGTTGGGCGCCATCTCCTTGCATGCACCATTC
CTTGCGGCGGCGGTGCTCAACGGCCTCAACCTACTACTGGGCTGCTTCCTAATGCAGGAGTCGCATAAGG
GAGAGCGTCGAGATCCCGGACACCATCGAATGGCGCAAAACCTTTCGCGGTATGGCATGATAGCGCCCGG
AAGAGAGTCAATTCAGGGTGGTGAATGTGAAACCAGTAACGTTATACGATGTCGCAGAGTATGCCGGTGT
CTCTTATCAGACCGTTTCCCGCGTGGTGAACCAGGCCAGCCACGTTTCTGCGAAAACGCGGGAAAAAGTG
GAAGCGGCGATGGCGGAGCTGAATTACATTCCCAACCGCGTGGCACAACAACTGGCGGGCAAACAGTCGT
TGCTGATTGGCGTTGCCACCTCCAGTCTGGCCCTGCACGCGCCGTCGCAAATTGTCGCGGCGATTAAATC
TCGCGCCGATCAACTGGGTGCCAGCGTGGTGGTGTCGATGGTAGAACGAAGCGGCGTCGAAGCCTGTAAA
GCGGCGGTGCACAATCTTCTCGCGCAACGCGTCAGTGGGCTGATCATTAACTATCCGCTGGATGACCAGG
ATGCCATTGCTGTGGAAGCTGCCTGCACTAATGTTCCGGCGTTATTTCTTGATGTCTCTGACCAGACACC
CATCAACAGTATTATTTTCTCCCATGAAGACGGTACGCGACTGGGCGTGGAGCATCTGGTCGCATTGGGT
CACCAGCAAATCGCGCTGTTAGCGGGCCCATTAAGTTCTGTCTCGGCGCGTCTGCGTCTGGCTGGCTGGC
ATAAATATCTCACTCGCAATCAAATTCAGCCGATAGCGGAACGGGAAGGCGACTGGAGTGCCATGTCCGG
TTTTCAACAAACCATGCAAATGCTGAATGAGGGCATCGTTCCCACTGCGATGCTGGTTGCCAACGATCAG
ATGGCGCTGGGCGCAATGCGCGCCATTACCGAGTCCGGGCTGCGCGTTGGTGCGGATATCTCGGTAGTGG
GATACGACGATACCGAAGACAGCTCATGTTATATCCCGCCGTTAACCACCATCAAACAGGATTTTCGCCT
GCTGGGGCAAACCAGCGTGGACCGCTTGCTGCAACTCTCTCAGGGCCAGGCGGTGAAGGGCAATCAGCTG
TTGCCCGTCTCACTGGTGAAAAGAAAAACCACCCTGGCGCCCAATACGCAAACCGCCTCTCCCCGCGCGT
TGGCCGATTCATTAATGCAGCTGGCACGACAGGTTTCCCGACTGGAAAGCGGGCAGTGAGCGCAACGCAA
TTAATGTAAGTTAGCTCACTCATTAGGCACCGGGATCTCGACCGATGCCCTTGAGAGCCTTCAACCCAGT
CAGCTCCTTCCGGTGGGCGCGGGGCATGACTATCGTCGCCGCACTTATGACTGTCTTCTTTATCATGCAA
CTCGTAGGACAGGTGCCGGCAGCGCTCTGGGTCATTTTCGGCGAGGACCGCTTTCGCTGGAGCGCGACGA
TGATCGGCCTGTCGCTTGCGGTATTCGGAATCTTGCACGCCCTCGCTCAAGCCTTCGTCACTGGTCCCGC
CACCAAACGTTTCGGCGAGAAGCAGGCCATTATCGCCGGCATGGCGGCCCCACGGGTGCGCATGATCGTG
CTCCTGTCGTTGAGGACCCGGCTAGGCTGGCGGGGTTGCCTTACTGGTTAGCAGAATGAATCACCGATAC
GCGAGCGAACGTGAAGCGACTGCTGCTGCAAAACGTCTGCGACCTGAGCAACAACATGAATGGTCTTCGG
TTTCCGTGTTTCGTAAAGTCTGGAAACGCGGAAGTCAGCGCCCTGCACCATTATGTTCCGGATCTGCATC
GCAGGATGCTGCTGGCTACCCTGTGGAACACCTACATCTGTATTAACGAAGCGCTGGCATTGACCCTGAG
TGATTTTTCTCTGGTCCCGCCGCATCCATACCGCCAGTTGTTTACCCTCACAACGTTCCAGTAACCGGGC
ATGTTCATCATCAGTAACCCGTATCGTGAGCATCCTCTCTCGTTTCATCGGTATCATTACCCCCATGAAC
AGAAATCCCCCTTACACGGAGGCATCAGTGACCAAACAGGAAAAAACCGCCCTTAACATGGCCCGCTTTA
TCAGAAGCCAGACATTAACGCTTCTGGAGAAACTCAACGAGCTGGACGCGGATGAACAGGCAGACATCTG
TGAATCGCTTCACGACCACGCTGATGAGCTTTACCGCAGCTGCCTCGCGCGTTTCGGTGATGACGGTGAA
AACCTCTGACACATGCAGCTCCCGGAGACGGTCACAGCTTGTCTGTAAGCGGATGCCGGGAGCAGACAAG
CCCGTCAGGGCGCGTCAGCGGGTGTTGGCGGGTGTCGGGGCGCAGCCATGACCCAGTCACGTAGCGATAG
CGGAGTGTATACTGGCTTAACTATGCGGCATCAGAGCAGATTGTACTGAGAGTGCACCATTGCGGTGTGA
AATACCGCACAGATGCGTAAGGAGAAAATACCGCATCAGGCGCTCTTCCGCTTCCTCGCTCACTGACTCG
CTGCGCTCGGTCGTTCGGCTGCGGCGAGCGGTATCAGCTCACTCAAAGGCGGTAATACGGTTATCCACAG
AATCAGGGGATAACGCAGGAAAGAACATGTGAGCAAAAGGCCAGCAAAAGGCCAGGAACCGTAAAAAGGC
CGCGTTGCTGGCGTTTTTCCATAGGCTCCGCCCCCCTGACGAGCATCACAAAAATCGACGCTCAAGTCAG
AGGTGGCGAAACCCGACAGGACTATAAAGATACCAGGCGTTTCCCCCTGGAAGCTCCCTCGTGCGCTCTC
CTGTTCCGACCCTGCCGCTTACCGGATACCTGTCCGCCTTTCTCCCTTCGGGAAGCGTGGCGCTTTCTCA
TAGCTCACGCTGTAGGTATCTCAGTTCGGTGTAGGTCGTTCGCTCCAAGCTGGGCTGTGTGCACGAACCC
CCCGTTCAGCCCGACCGCTGCGCCTTATCCGGTAACTATCGTCTTGAGTCCAACCCGGTAAGACACGACT
TATCGCCACTGGCAGCAGCCACTGGTAACAGGATTAGCAGAGCGAGGTATGTAGGCGGTGCTACAGAGTT
CTTGAAGTGGTGGCCTAACTACGGCTACACTAGAAGGACAGTATTTGGTATCTGCGCTCTGCTGAAGCCA
GTTACCTTCGGAAAAAGAGTTGGTAGCTCTTGATCCGGCAAACAAACCACCGCTGGTAGCGGTGGTTTTT
TTGTTTGCAAGCAGCAGATTACGCGCAGAAAAAAAGGATCTCAAGAAGATCCTTTGATCTTTTCTACGGG
GTCTGACGCTCAGTGGAACGAAAACTCACGTTAAGGGATTTTGGTCATGAACAATAAAACTGTCTGCTTA
CATAAACAGTAATACAAGGGGTGTTATGAGCCATATTCAACGGGAAACGTCTTGCTCTAGGCCGCGATTA
AATTCCAACATGGATGCTGATTTATATGGGTATAAATGGGCTCGCGATAATGTCGGGCAATCAGGTGCGA
CAATCTATCGATTGTATGGGAAGCCCGATGCGCCAGAGTTGTTTCTGAAACATGGCAAAGGTAGCGTTGC
CAATGATGTTACAGATGAGATGGTCAGACTAAACTGGCTGACGGAATTTATGCCTCTTCCGACCATCAAG
CATTTTATCCGTACTCCTGATGATGCATGGTTACTCACCACTGCGATCCCCGGGAAAACAGCATTCCAGG
TATTAGAAGAATATCCTGATTCAGGTGAAAATATTGTTGATGCGCTGGCAGTGTTCCTGCGCCGGTTGCA
TTCGATTCCTGTTTGTAATTGTCCTTTTAACAGCGATCGCGTATTTCGTCTCGCTCAGGCGCAATCACGA
ATGAATAACGGTTTGGTTGATGCGAGTGATTTTGATGACGAGCGTAATGGCTGGCCTGTTGAACAAGTCT
GGAAAGAAATGCATAAACTTTTGCCATTCTCACCGGATTCAGTCGTCACTCATGGTGATTTCTCACTTGA
TAACCTTATTTTTGACGAGGGGAAATTAATAGGTTGTATTGATGTTGGACGAGTCGGAATCGCAGACCGA
TACCAGGATCTTGCCATCCTATGGAACTGCCTCGGTGAGTTTTCTCCTTCATTACAGAAACGGCTTTTTC
AAAAATATGGTATTGATAATCCTGATATGAATAAATTGCAGTTTCATTTGATGCTCGATGAGTTTTTCTA
AGAATTAATTCATGAGCGGATACATATTTGAATGTATTTAGAAAAATAAACAAATAGGGGTTCCGCGCAC
ATTTCCCCGAAAAGTGCCACCTAAATTGTAAGCGTTAATATTTTGTTAAAATTCGCGTTAAATTTTTGTT
AAATCAGCTCATTTTTTAACCAATAGGCCGAAATCGGCAAAATCCCTTATAAATCAAAAGAATAGACCGA
GATAGGGT
[37 nt withheld, positions 5609-5645]
AAAGAACGTGGACTCCAACGTCAAAGG
[49 nt withheld, positions 5673-5721]
T
[91 nt withheld, positions 5723-5813]
G
[124 nt withheld, positions 5815-5938]
CCCATTCGCCA
